>Addgene plasmid #169269 | pcDNA5/FRT/TO - RBM28 E5 WT minigene | addgene full sequence | sequence record 333247 | Addgene NGS Result
GAGCAAAATTTAAGCTACAACAAGGCAAGGCTTGACCGACAATTGCATGAAGAATCTGCTTAGGGTTAGG
CGTTTTGCGCTGCTTCGCGATGTACGGGCCAGATATACGCGTTGACATTGATTATTGACTAGTTATTAAT
AGTAATCAATTACGGGGTCATTAGTTCATAGCCCATATATGGAGTTCCGCGTTACATAACTTACGGTAAA
TGGCCCGCCTGGCTGACCGCCCAACGACCCCCGCCCATTGACGTCAATAATGACGTATGTTCCCATAGTA
ACGCCAATAGGGACTTTCCATTGACGTCAATGGGTGGAGTATTTACGGTAAACTGCCCACTTGGCAGTAC
ATCAAGTGTATCATATGCCAAGTACGCCCCCTATTGACGTCAATGACGGTAAATGGCCCGCCTGGCATTA
TGCCCAGTACATGACCTTATGGGACTTTCCTACTTGGCAGTACATCTACGTATTAGTCATCGCTATTACC
ATGGTGATGCGGTTTTGGCAGTACATCAATGGGCGTGGATAGCGGTTTGACTCACGGGGATTTCCAAGTC
TCCACCCCATTGACGTCAATGGGAGTTTGTTTTGGCACCAAAATCAACGGGACTTTCCAAAATGTCGTAA
CAACTCCGCCCCATTGACGCAAATGGGCGGTAGGCGTGTACGGTGGGAGGTCTATATAAGCAGAGCTCTC
CCTATCAGTGATAGAGATCTCCCTATCAGTGATAGAGATCGTCGACGAGCTCGTTTAGTGAACCGTCAGA
TCGCCTGGAGACGCCATCCACGCTGTTTTGACCTCCATAGAAGACACCGGGACCGATCCAGCCTCCGGAC
TCTAGCGTTTAAACTTAAGCTTGGTACCTGTTCAGAAGATGACTTGAAGACAGTATTTGCTCAATTTGGA
GCTGTCCTGGAAGTAAATATCCCTAGGAAACCAGGTACTAATAAACCTTCACTTGGTGTGGATTACGTTA
GTTAACATATTACCCTTGAACAAACATATATGATATATATGAAGTATTTGGCACAGTGCTTCACATCTAA
TGAAAACCCAAATAATGGTTTTATTCCCCTGATGATATTTTCTGTTGGATCAGAATTAGTTTTAGAAGGC
GAGTTAGTTTGAGAAAGTGTTTTGCTCTCCCCAAGTCCAAGTCAGAGTATACTCAGTAAGAAGATGTAAG
CAATTGCTTTGGGGAAGGGCCTGACCTGCTGGCAGAATTTGGGCCATCTTGTGGGCCTGAATTGCAGTAA
TTTACTTCTTAGTATTCTGGCTACCTCCTGCTGCCTCTCACTTCTTTCTTTGTGCATTTGCACACAGATG
GGAAGATGCGCGGTTTTGGTTTTGTTCAGTTCAAAAACCTCCTAGAAGCAGGTAAAGCTCTCAAAGGCAT
GAACATGAAAGAGATAAAAGGTAAGCTTTCTATACCCATATCATTGACCCAGATATTTCTGGTGTTTTGG
TGAATTAGTGTAGTAACCCACTTTCTGCATTTTCAAAAGATGTTTGCATTATTAAGAGTCTCATTGCTAA
TACGGTAGCTATTTAGGTGAAATACTCTAGAACTTGATCTTGGGGTTAAACTTGAAAGAACCCTTGCCAG
TATTCTTTCTTTTATCTGGTGAGAGTGTCCTTTTAAATCCCTAGTGAAAAATGTCCCTGAGATAATTGCT
GATAGATGCAGGTTGGTATCTAGATTCCTCCTTGGTTATATCACTGTTCAGCATCTGTGGGCTATTTATT
AAACTGACTGTGATTTATATATTGACTTATCAAGTACTGTGCCTAAAGAAGTTATTGCCGGCCAGGTGCG
GTGGCTCACACCTGTAATCCTAGCACTTTGGGAGGCCGAGGAGGCAGGTGGATCACCTGAGGTCAGGAGT
TCAAGACCAGCCTGGTCAACATGGCGAAACCCCGTCTCTACTGAAAATACAAAAATTAGCCAGGTGTGGT
GGTGCATGCTTGTAATCCCAGCTACTCAAGAGGCTGAGGCAGGAGAATCGCTTGAACCTGGAGGCGGAGG
TTGCAGTGAACTGAGATGGCACCACTGCACTCCAGCCTGGGCGACAGAGCGAGACTGTGTCTCAAAAAAA
AAAAAAAAAAGAAGTTATTGCCGTAGAGATGTCCTAGCTTCCAGGTAGGGTGCAGATGATTCCAGAATGC
CTGTTTTGATTCCTGATAGTCTAACTGGAAACATAGTTCTAATTCTTTATTTTTTTACTCCATCTTATCC
CAGGTGTGGTGGCTATGTAGAAAGGCAAAATTTCTGTTCATTGATAAAAAGGTTAAGGGTTAAAAGGAGT
AGGCAGTGACTAGGAGCTTTATTTTAAGACCAGCATTCCCTGAATTGGCAGTTTCTTTGTCTCCACTGGT
TCCATTATTGTCTGTGATGACTAGGGGTCATTTACAGAGGTAGGGTTTTTAAAAGGAGAGCCTTTCTGAT
GCCACTTTTCTGCTTGACAGGCCGGACAGTGGCTGTGGATTGGGCCGTGGCAAAGGATAAATATAAAGAT
ACACAGTCTGTTTCTGCTATAGGCGGCCGCTCGAGTCTAGAGGGCCCGTTTAAACCCGCTGATCAGCCTC
GACTGTGCCTTCTAGTTGCCAGCCATCTGTTGTTTGCCCCTCCCCCGTGCCTTCCTTGACCCTGGAAGGT
GCCACTCCCACTGTCCTTTCCTAATAAAATGAGGAAATTGCATCGCATTGTCTGAGTAGGTGTCATTCTA
TTCTGGGGGGTGGGGTGGGGCAGGACAGCAAGGGGGAGGATTGGGAAGACAATAGCAGGCATGCTGGGGA
TGCGGTGGGCTCTATGGCTTCTGAGGCGGAAAGAACCAGCTGGGGCTCTAGGGGGTATCCCC
[124 nt withheld, positions 2863-2986]
C
[91 nt withheld, positions 2988-3078]
AGGGTGATGGTTCACGTACCTAGAAGTTCCTATTCCGAAGTTCCTATTCTCTAGAAAGTATAGGAACTTC
CTTGGCCAAAAAGCCTGAACTCACCGCGACGTCTGTCGAGAAGTTTCTGATCGAAAAGTTCGACAGCGTC
TCCGACCTGATGCAGCTCTCGGAGGGCGAAGAATCTCGTGCTTTCAGCTTCGATGTAGGAGGGCGTGGAT
ATGTCCTGCGGGTAAATAGCTGCGCCGATGGTTTCTACAAAGATCGTTATGTTTATCGGCACTTTGCATC
GGCCGCGCTCCCGATTCCGGAAGTGCTTGACATTGGGGAATTCAGCGAGAGCCTGACCTATTGCATCTCC
CGCCGTGCACAGGGTGTCACGTTGCAAGACCTGCCTGAAACCGAACTGCCCGCTGTTCTGCAGCCGGTCG
CGGAGGCCATGGATGCGATCGCTGCGGCCGATCTTAGCCAGACGAGCGGGTTCGGCCCATTCGGACCGCA
AGGAATCGGTCAATACACTACATGGCGTGATTTCATATGCGCGATTGCTGATCCCCATGTGTATCACTGG
CAAACTGTGATGGACGACACCGTCAGTGCGTCCGTCGCGCAGGCTCTCGATGAGCTGATGCTTTGGGCCG
AGGACTGCCCCGAAGTCCGGCACCTCGTGCACGCGGATTTCGGCTCCAACAATGTCCTGACGGACAATGG
CCGCATAACAGCGGTCATTGACTGGAGCGAGGCGATGTTCGGGGATTCCCAATACGAGGTCGCCAACATC
TTCTTCTGGAGGCCGTGGTTGGCTTGTATGGAGCAGCAGACGCGCTACTTCGAGCGGAGGCATCCGGAGC
TTGCAGGATCGCCGCGGCTCCGGGCGTATATGCTCCGCATTGGTCTTGACCAACTCTATCAGAGCTTGGT
TGACGGCAATTTCGATGATGCAGCTTGGGCGCAGGGTCGATGCGACGCAATCGTCCGATCCGGAGCCGGG
ACTGTCGGGCGTACACAAATCGCCCGCAGAAGCGCGGCCGTCTGGACCGATGGCTGTGTAGAAGTACTCG
CCGATAGTGGAAACCGACGCCCCAGCACTCGTCCGAGGGCAAAGGAATAGCACGTACTACGAGATTTCGA
TTCCACCGCCGCCTTCTATGAAAGGTTGGGCTTCGGAATCGTTTTCCGGGACGCCGGCTGGATGATCCTC
CAGCGCGGGGATCTCATGCTGGAGTTCTTCGCCCACCCCAACTTGTTTATTGCAGCTTATAATGGTTACA
AATAAAGCAATAGCATCACAAATTTCACAAATAAAGCATTTTTTTCACTGCATTCTAGTTGTGGTTTGTC
CAAACTCATCAATGTATCTTATCATGTCTGTATACCGTCGACCTCTAGCTAGAGCTTGGCGTAATCATGG
TCATAGCTGTTTCCTGTGTGAAATTGTTATCCGCTCACAATTCCACACAACATACGAGCCGGAAGCATAA
AGTGTAAAGCCTGGGGTGCCTAATGAGTGAGCTAACTCACATTAATTGCGTTGCGCTCACTGCCCGCTTT
CCAGTCGGGAAACCTGTCGTGCCAGCTGCATTAATGAATCGGCCAACGCGCGGGGAGAGGCGGTTTGCGT
ATTGGGCGCTCTTCCGCTTCCTCGCTCACTGACTCGCTGCGCTCGGTCGTTCGGCTGCGGCGAGCGGTAT
CAGCTCACTCAAAGGCGGTAATACGGTTATCCACAGAATCAGGGGATAACGCAGGAAAGAACATGTGAGC
AAAAGGCCAGCAAAAGGCCAGGAACCGTAAAAAGGCCGCGTTGCTGGCGTTTTTCCATAGGCTCCGCCCC
CCTGACGAGCATCACAAAAATCGACGCTCAAGTCAGAGGTGGCGAAACCCGACAGGACTATAAAGATACC
AGGCGTTTCCCCCTGGAAGCTCCCTCGTGCGCTCTCCTGTTCCGACCCTGCCGCTTACCGGATACCTGTC
CGCCTTTCTCCCTTCGGGAAGCGTGGCGCTTTCTCATAGCTCACGCTGTAGGTATCTCAGTTCGGTGTAG
GTCGTTCGCTCCAAGCTGGGCTGTGTGCACGAACCCCCCGTTCAGCCCGACCGCTGCGCCTTATCCGGTA
ACTATCGTCTTGAGTCCAACCCGGTAAGACACGACTTATCGCCACTGGCAGCAGCCACTGGTAACAGGAT
TAGCAGAGCGAGGTATGTAGGCGGTGCTACAGAGTTCTTGAAGTGGTGGCCTAACTACGGCTACACTAGA
AGAACAGTATTTGGTATCTGCGCTCTGCTGAAGCCAGTTACCTTCGGAAAAAGAGTTGGTAGCTCTTGAT
CCGGCAAACAAACCACCGCTGGTAGCGGTGGTTTTTTTGTTTGCAAGCAGCAGATTACGCGCAGAAAAAA
AGGATCTCAAGAAGATCCTTTGATCTTTTCTACGGGGTCTGACGCTCAGTGGAACGAAAACTCACGTTAA
GGGATTTTGGTCATGAGATTATCAAAAAGGATCTTCACCTAGATCCTTTTAAATTAAAAATGAAGTTTTA
AATCAATCTAAAGTATATATGAGTAAACTTGGTCTGACAGTTACCAATGCTTAATCAGTGAGGCACCTAT
CTCAGCGATCTGTCTATTTCGTTCATCCATAGTTGCCTGACTCCCCGTCGTGTAGATAACTACGATACGG
GAGGGCTTACCATCTGGCCCCAGTGCTGCAATGATACCGCGAGACCCACGCTCACCGGCTCCAGATTTAT
CAGCAATAAACCAGCCAGCCGGAAGGGCCGAGCGCAGAAGTGGTCCTGCAACTTTATCCGCCTCCATCCA
GTCTATTAATTGTTGCCGGGAAGCTAGAGTAAGTAGTTCGCCAGTTAATAGTTTGCGCAACGTTGTTGCC
ATTGCTACAGGCATCGTGGTGTCACGCTCGTCGTTTGGTATGGCTTCATTCAGCTCCGGTTCCCAACGAT
CAAGGCGAGTTACATGATCCCCCATGTTGTGCAAAAAAGCGGTTAGCTCCTTCGGTCCTCCGATCGTTGT
CAGAAGTAAGTTGGCCGCAGTGTTATCACTCATGGTTATGGCAGCACTGCATAATTCTCTTACTGTCATG
CCATCCGTAAGATGCTTTTCTGTGACTGGTGAGTACTCAACCAAGTCATTCTGAGAATAGTGTATGCGGC
GACCGAGTTGCTCTTGCCCGGCGTCAATACGGGATAATACCGCGCCACATAGCAGAACTTTAAAAGTGCT
CATCATTGGAAAACGTTCTTCGGGGCGAAAACTCTCAAGGATCTTACCGCTGTTGAGATCCAGTTCGATG
TAACCCACTCGTGCACCCAACTGATCTTCAGCATCTTTTACTTTCACCAGCGTTTCTGGGTGAGCAAAAA
CAGGAAGGCAAAATGCCGCAAAAAAGGGAATAAGGGCGACACGGAAATGTTGAATACTCATACTCTTCCT
TTTTCAATATTATTGAAGCATTTATCAGGGTTATTGTCTCATGAGCGGATACATATTTGAATGTATTTAG
AAAAATAAACAAATAGGGGTTCCGCGCACATTTCCCCGAAAAGTGCCACCTGACGTCGACGGATCGGGAG
ATCTCCCGATCCCCTATGGTGCACTCTCAGTACAATCTGCTCTGATGCCGCATAGTTAAGCCAGTATCTG
CTCCCTGCTTGTGTGTTGGAGGTCGCTGAGTAGTGCGC
Features (pLannotate 1.2.2; 25 found; start..end, strand, type, name):
    114..493     +  enhancer       CMV enhancer: human cytomegalovirus immediate early enhancer
    494..697     +  promoter       CMV promoter: human cytomegalovirus (CMV) immediate early promoter
    699..718     +  promoter       PLtetO-1 promoter (fragment): modified phage lambda PL promoter with tet operator sites (Lutz and Bujard, 1997)
    720..739     +  promoter       PLtetO-1 promoter (fragment): modified phage lambda PL promoter with tet operator sites (Lutz and Bujard, 1997)
    747..780     +  promoter       TRE3GV promoter (fragment): 3rd-generation Tet-responsive promoter that can be activated by binding of Tet-On® 3G, optimized for retroviral and lentiviral vectors
    833..943     +  CDS            RBM28 (fragment): RBM28_HUMAN - Experimental evidence at protein level: Swiss-Prot protein existence level 1. Nucleolar component of the spliceosomal ribonucleoprotein complexes. From Homo sapiens (Human).
   1327..1425    +  CDS            RBM28 (fragment): RBM28_HUMAN - Experimental evidence at protein level: Swiss-Prot protein existence level 1. Nucleolar component of the spliceosomal ribonucleoprotein complexes. From Homo sapiens (Human).
   1819..1914    +  CDS            C8orf17 (fragment): MOST1_HUMAN - Experimental evidence at protein level: Swiss-Prot protein existence level 1. May be involved in cell survival, proliferation and progression of cancer cells. From Homo sapiens (Human).
   1970..2083    -  CDS            DSCR8 (fragment): DSCR8_HUMAN - Also known as C21orf65 MTAG2. Experimental evidence at protein level: Swiss-Prot protein existence level 1. From Homo sapiens (Human).
   2470..2562    +  CDS            RBM28 (fragment): RBM28_HUMAN - Experimental evidence at protein level: Swiss-Prot protein existence level 1. Nucleolar component of the spliceosomal ribonucleoprotein complexes. From Homo sapiens (Human).
   2593..2817    +  polyA_signal   bGH poly(A) signal: bovine growth hormone polyadenylation signal
   2821..2842    +  promoter       SV40 promoter (fragment): SV40 enhancer and early promoter
   2863..3096    +  rep_origin     f1 ori (fragment) (sequence partly withheld): f1 bacteriophage origin of replication; arrow indicates direction of (+) strand synthesis
   3101..3148    +  protein_bind   FRT: FLP-mediated recombination occurs in the 8-bp core sequence TCTAGAAA (Turan and Bode, 2011). FLP recombinase from the Saccharomyces cerevisiae 2μ plasmid
   3156..4178    +  CDS            HygR: aminoglycoside phosphotransferase from E. coli; aph(4)-Ia; confers resistance to hygromycin
   4188..4313    +  CDS            ble (fragment): BLE_KLEPN - Experimental evidence at protein level: Swiss-Prot protein existence level 1. Binding protein with a strong affinity to the bleomycin family of antibiotics. Binds to CL990; an antimitotic-antibiotic compound. From Klebsiella pneumoniae.
   4308..4429    +  polyA_signal   SV40 poly(A) signal: SV40 polyadenylation signal
   4502..4518    -  protein_bind   lac operator: The lac repressor binds to the lac operator to inhibit transcription in E. coli. This inhibition can be relieved by adding lactose or isopropyl-β-D-thiogalactopyranoside (IPTG). lac repressor encoded by lacI
   4526..4556    -  promoter       lac promoter: promoter for the E. coli lac operon
   4571..4592    -  protein_bind   CAP binding site: CAP binding activates transcription in the presence of cAMP. E. coli catabolite activator protein
   4605..4697    -  CDS            lacI (fragment): lac repressor; lacI; The lac repressor binds to the lac operator to inhibit transcription in E. coli. This inhibition can be relieved by adding lactose or isopropyl-β-D-thiogalactopyranoside (IPTG).
   4880..5468    -  rep_origin     ori: high-copy-number ColE1/pMB1/pBR322/pUC origin of replication
   5639..6499    -  CDS            AmpR: β-lactamase; bla; confers resistance to ampicillin, carbenicillin, and related antibiotics
   6500..6604    -  promoter       AmpR promoter: bla
   6663..6715    -  misc_feature   bom (fragment): basis of mobility region from pBR322
