[The description below was written by a language model from this plasmid's Addgene catalogue record and pLannotate feature annotations shown in this document.]
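Description:
pcDNA5/FRT/TO - RBM28 E5 WT minigene is a 6.8 kb mammalian expression plasmid carrying a genomic fragment of human RBM28 designed to report on splicing of exon 5. It is built on the pcDNA5/FRT/TO backbone and is propagated in E. coli through a high-copy ColE1/pUC-type origin with ampicillin selection (AmpR under its own bla promoter). A partial f1 origin and remnants of lac regulatory elements are also annotated.

The minigene sits downstream of the CMV immediate-early enhancer and promoter and is terminated by the bovine growth hormone polyadenylation signal. Short tet operator-like matches lie directly after the promoter, consistent with the "TO" design of this backbone. These operators allow repression in cells expressing the Tet repressor, and in their absence expression is constitutive, which is the use given in the record. Within the insert, three separate stretches match RBM28 coding sequence and are divided by unannotated gaps, as expected for exons separated by introns. The short C8orf17 and DSCR8 hits in one of these gaps are probably incidental matches within intronic sequence rather than intended elements. The genomic fragment was derived from a BAC clone and assembled by Gibson cloning.

The backbone also carries an FRT site placed immediately upstream of a hygromycin resistance gene followed by an SV40 poly(A) signal. This arrangement allows FLP-mediated integration into a matching genomic FRT site and selection of integrants with hygromycin. As the wild-type version, the construct presumably serves as the reference for comparison with variant minigenes. The associated publication concerns RBM28 splicing variants that cause ANE syndrome.
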