Addgene plasmid #169269: pcDNA5/FRT/TO - RBM28 E5 WT minigene
Purpose: Mammalian vector for constitutive expression of RBM28 Exon 5 WT minigene
Depositing lab: Susan Baserga. Depositing organization: Yale University. Publication: Biallelic splicing variants in the nucleolar 60S assembly factor RBM28 cause the ribosomopathy ANE syndrome. Bryant CJ, Lorea CF, de Almeida HL Jr, Weinert L, Vedolin L, Pinto E Vairo F, Baserga SJ. Proc Natl Acad Sci U S A. 2021 May 11;118(19). pii: 2017777118. doi: 10.1073/pnas.2017777118. PubMed 33941690.
Backbone
  Vector backbone: pcDNA5/FRT/TO
  Vector type: Mammalian Expression
  Selectable markers: Hygromycin
Growth in bacteria
  Bacterial resistance: Ampicillin, 100 μg/mL
  Growth temperature: 37°C
  Growth strain: DH5alpha
  Copy number: High Copy
Gene/Insert
  Gene/Insert name: RBM28 E5 WT minigene
  Species: H. sapiens (human)
  Entrez Gene: RBM28 (a.k.a. ANES, NOP4)
  Promoter: CMV
  Cloning method: Gibson Cloning
  Sequencing primers: 5′ ATAGAAGACACCGGGACCGA; 3′ GGCAAACAACAGATGGCTGG
Resource information
  A portion of this plasmid was derived from a plasmid made by: BAC clone RP11-640G20
Terms and licenses: Academic/Nonprofit Terms; Industry Terms: Not Available to Industry
How to cite: pcDNA5/FRT/TO - RBM28 E5 WT minigene was a gift from Susan Baserga (Addgene plasmid # 169269 ; http://n2t.net/addgene:169269 ; RRID:Addgene_169269)
